Addgene plasmid #173410: RVD-TG7
Purpose: One-step assembly of custom RVD arrays to construct DdCBE, TALE, etc.
Depositing lab: Bin Shen. Depositing organization: Nanjing Medical University. Publication: Precision modeling of mitochondrial diseases in zebrafish via DdCBE-mediated mtDNA base editing. Guo J, Zhang X, Chen X, Sun H, Dai Y, Wang J, Qian X, Tan L, Lou X, Shen B. Cell Discov. 2021 Sep 3;7(1):78. doi: 10.1038/s41421-021-00307-9. PubMed 34480028.
Backbone
  Vector backbone: TetR T vector
  Vector type: Unspecified
Growth in bacteria
  Bacterial resistance: Tetracycline, 10 μg/mL
  Growth temperature: 37°C
  Growth strain: DH5alpha
  Copy number: High Copy
Gene/Insert
  Gene/Insert name: NG-NN dimer RVD at Position7
  Species: Synthetic
  Mutation: no
  Cloning method: Restriction Enzyme; 5′ cloning site Unknown (unknown if destroyed)
Terms and licenses: Academic/Nonprofit Terms; Industry Terms: Not Available to Industry
Depositor comments: RVD is inserted into TA site of TetR T vector
How to cite: RVD-TG7 was a gift from Bin Shen (Addgene plasmid # 173410 ; http://n2t.net/addgene:173410 ; RRID:Addgene_173410)
