[The description below was written by a language model from this plasmid's Addgene catalogue record and pLannotate feature annotations shown in this document.]
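Description:
RVD-TG7 is a small (about 2.6 kb) bacterial module plasmid from a library of building blocks for one-step assembly of custom TALE repeat arrays, such as those used in DdCBE mitochondrial base editors and other TALE-based proteins. It is built on a "TetR T vector", a TA-cloning backbone. According to the depositor, the synthetic insert sits in the TA site of that vector. The plasmid is propagated in E. coli at high copy from a ColE1/pUC-type origin. Selection is with tetracycline, through a tetracycline efflux gene (TcR) driven by its native tet promoter. The annotation also picks up a short kanamycin-resistance fragment and a short RSF origin fragment. These appear to be non-functional remnants of the backbone's construction rather than working parts.

The payload is a dimer of two TALE repeats carrying the repeat-variable diresidues NG and NN, designated for position 7 in an assembled array. In the standard TALE code, NG recognises T and NN recognises G, which matches the "TG" in the plasmid name. Pre-made dimers assigned to fixed positions allow a full DNA-binding array to be built by ligating one module per position in a single reaction, with each module contributing two bases of target recognition. The feature table does not annotate the RVD insert itself. A T7 promoter is the only annotated element outside the selection and replication regions, and it is most likely a backbone feature near the cloning site. The record does not state which restriction sites release the module or what overhangs define its position. The plasmid is a cloning intermediate rather than an expression construct.
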