Features (pLannotate 1.2.2; 6 found; start..end, strand, type, name):
    401..419     +  promoter       T7 promoter: promoter for bacteriophage T7 RNA polymerase
    422..496     -  CDS            KanR (fragment): aminoglycoside phosphotransferase; aphA-3; confers resistance to kanamycin
    594..1784    -  CDS            TcR: tetracycline efflux protein; tet; confers resistance to tetracycline
   1832..1860    -  promoter       tet promoter: E. coli promoter for tetracycline efflux protein gene
   1876..1915    +  rep_origin     RSF ori (fragment): Plasmids containing the RSF 1030 origin of replication can be propagated in E. coli cells that contain additional plasmids with compatible origins.
   1987..2575    -  rep_origin     ori: high-copy-number ColE1/pMB1/pBR322/pUC origin of replication
>Addgene plasmid #173410 | RVD-TG7 | addgene full sequence | sequence record 361259 | Addgene NGS Result
CTGACGCTCAGTGGAACGACGCGTAACTCACGTTAAGGGATTTTGGTCATGGGTGGCTCGACCAGATATG
GTCTCAACTTGCAATCGCTACAACTTGCTCCGGAGTCAGACCGTGGGCTTGACAGAGAACTGGCAGTAGG
CGCTGTACGGTTTCAAGAGCCTGTTTGCCACCATTGTTACTAGCAATCGCTACAACTTGCTCGGGCGTCA
GGCCGTGGGCTTGACAGAGAACTGGTAGAAGGCGCTGAACAGTCTCAAGAGCCTGTTTGCCACCCCCATT
ACTGGCTCGAGACCAGCTTTGGTCTAGAGGAGGCATGATGATATATTTTTATCTTGTGCAATGTAACATC
AGAGATTTTGAGACACGGGCCAGAGCTGCCAGGAAACAGCTATGACCATGTAATACGACTCACTATAGGG
GATATTTTATTTTCTCCCAATCAGGCTTGATCCCCAGTAAGTCAAAAAATAGCTCGACATACTGTTCTTC
CCCGATCAAGGGTTGGTTTGCGCATTCACAGTTCTCCGCAAGAATTGATTGGCTCCAATTCTTGGAGTGG
TGAATCCGTTAGCGAGGTGCCGCCGGCTTCCATTCAGGTCGAGGTGGCCCGGCTCCATGCACCGCGACGC
AACGCGGGGAGGCAGACAAGGTATAGGGCGGCGCCTACAATCCATGCCAACCCGTTCCATGTGCTCGCCG
AGGCGGCATAAATCGCCGTGACGATCAGCGGTCCAATGATCGAAGTTAGGCTGGTAAGAGCCGCGAGCGA
TCCTTGAAGCTGTCCCTGATGGTCGTCATCTACCTGCCTGGACAGCATGGCCTGCAACGCGGGCATCCCG
ATGCCGCCGGAAGCGAGAAGAATCATAATGGGGAAGGCCATCCAGCCTCGCGTCGCGAACGCCAGCAAGA
CGTAGCCCAGCGCGTCGGCCGCCATGCCGGCGATAATGGCCTGCTTCTCGCCGAAACGTTTGGTGGCGGG
ACCAGTGACGAAGGCTTGAGCGAGGGCGTGCAAGATTCCGAATACCGCAAGCGACAGGCCGATCATCGTC
GCGCTCCAGCGAAAGCGGTCCTCGCCGAAAATGACCCAGAGCGCTGCCGGCACCTGTCCTACGAGTTGCA
TGATAAAGAAGACAGTCATAAGTGCGGCGACGATAGTCATGCCCCGCGCCCACCGGAAGGAGCTGACTGG
GTTGAAGGCTCTCAAGGGCATGGGTCGGCGCTCTCCCTTATGCGACTCCTGCATTAGGAAGCAGCCCAGT
AGTAGGTTGAGGCCGTTGAGCACCGCCGCCGCAAGGAATGGTGCATGTAAGGAGATGGCGCCCAACAGTC
CCCCGGCCACGGGGCCTGCCACCATACCCACGCCGAAACAAGCGCTCATGAGCCCGAAGTGGCGAGCCCG
ATCTTCCCCATCGGTGATGTCGGCGATATAGGCGCCAGCAACCGCACCTGTGGCGCCGGTGATGCCGGCC
ACGATGCGTCCGGCGTAGAGAATCCACAGGACGGGTGTGGTCGCCATGATCGCGTAGTCGATAGTGGCTC
CAAGTAGCGAAGCGAGCAGGACTGGGCGGCGGCCAAAGCGGTCGGACAGTGCTCCGAGAACGGGTGCGCA
TAGAAATTGCATCAACGCATATAGCGCTAGCAGCACGCCATAGTGACTGGCGATGCTGTCGGAATGGACG
ATATCCCGCAAGAGGCCCGGCAGTACCGGCATAACCAAGCCTATGCCTACAGCATCCAGGGTGACGGTGC
CGAGGATGACGATGAGCGCATTGTTAGATTTCATACACGGTGCCTGACTGCGTTAGCAATTTAACTGTGA
TAAACTACCGCATTAAAGCTAATCGATGATAAGCTGTCAAACATGAGAATTAATTCATGTTCTTTCCTGC
GTTATCCCCTGATTCTGTGGATAACGCAGGAAAGAACATGTGAGCAAAAGGCCAGCAAAAGGCCAGGAAC
CGTAAAAAGGCCGCGTTGCTGGCGTTTTTCCATAGGCTCCGCCCCCCTGACGAGCATCACAAAAATCGAC
GCTCAAGTCAGAGGTGGCGAAACCCGACAGGACTATAAAGATACCAGGCGTTTCCCCCTGGAAGCTCCCT
CGTGCGCTCTCCTGTTCCGACCCTGCCGCTTACCGGATACCTGTCCGCCTTTCTCCCTTCGGGAAGCGTG
GCGCTTTCTCATAGCTCACGCTGTAGGTATCTCAGTTCGGTGTAGGTCGTTCGCTCCAAGCTGGGCTGTG
TGCACGAACCCCCCGTTCAGCCCGACCGCTGCGCCTTATCCGGTAACTATCGTCTTGAGTCCAACCCGGT
AAGACACGACTTATCGCCACTGGCAGCAGCCACTGGTAACAGGATTAGCAGAGCGAGGTATGTAGGCGGT
GCTACAGAGTTCTTGAAGTGGTGGCCTAACTACGGCTACACTAGAAGAACAGTATTTGGTATCTGCGCTC
TGCTGAAGCCAGTTACCTTCGGAAAAAGAGTTGGTAGCTCTTGATCCGGCAAACAAACCACCGCTGGTAG
CGGTGGTTTTTTTGTTTGCAAGCAGCAGATTACGCGCAGAAAAAAAGGATCTCAAGAAGATCCTTTGATC
TTTTCTACGGGGT
