>Addgene plasmid #173410 | RVD-TG7 | depositor partial sequence | sequence record 336365 | RVD flanked by two Bsa I sites
GGTCTCGAGCCAGTAATGGGGGTGGCAAACAGGCTCTTGAGACTGTTCAGCGCCTTCTACCAGTTCTCTG
TCAAGCCCACGGCCTGACGCCCGAGCAAGTTGTAGCGATTGCTAGTAACAATGGTGGCAAACAGGCTCTT
GAAACCGTACAGCGCCTACTGCCAGTTCTCTGTCAAGCCCACGGTCTGACTCCGGAGCAAGTTGTAGCGA
TTGCAAGTTGAGACC
